Addgene plasmid #198216: pJL1-PD-DQNAT
Purpose: pJL1 plasmid encoding H. influenzae protein D (PD) modified at the C-terminus with 30 amino acids containing one optimal DQNAT sequon followed by a 6x-His tag
Depositing lab: Michael Jewett. Depositing organization: Northwestern University. Publication: Improving cell-free glycoprotein synthesis by characterizing and enriching native membrane vesicles. Hershewe JM, Warfel KF, Iyer SM, Peruzzi JA, Sullivan CJ, Roth EW, DeLisa MP, Kamat NP, Jewett MC. Nat Commun. 2021 Apr 22;12(1):2363. doi: 10.1038/s41467-021-22329-3. PubMed 33888690.
Backbone
  Vector backbone: pJL1
  Backbone size w/o insert (bp): 1762
  Total vector size (bp): 2848
  Vector type: Bacterial Expression
Growth in bacteria
  Bacterial resistance: Kanamycin, 50 μg/mL
  Growth temperature: 37°C
  Growth strain: DH5alpha
  Copy number: High Copy
Gene/Insert
  Gene/Insert name: PD-DQNAT
  Species: H. influenzae
  Insert size (bp): 1086
  Promoter: T7
  Tag / fusion protein: 6x His Tag (C terminal on insert); DQNAT glycosylation tag (C terminal on insert)
  Cloning method: Gibson Cloning
  Sequencing primers: 5′ TAATACGACTCACTATAGGG; 3′ GCTAGTTATTGCTCAGCGG
Terms and licenses: Academic/Nonprofit Terms; Industry Terms: Not Available to Industry
How to cite: pJL1-PD-DQNAT was a gift from Michael Jewett (Addgene plasmid # 198216 ; http://n2t.net/addgene:198216 ; RRID:Addgene_198216)
