[The description below was written by a language model from this plasmid's Addgene catalogue record and pLannotate feature annotations shown in this document.]
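Description:
pJL1-PD-DQNAT is a compact bacterial expression plasmid of about 2.85 kb, built on the minimal pJL1 backbone. It is propagated in E. coli at high copy from a ColE1/pUC-type origin and selected with kanamycin through an aminoglycoside phosphotransferase gene, which lies on the opposite strand from the expression cassette. Apart from these maintenance elements, the plasmid consists essentially of one T7-driven transcription unit: a T7 promoter, the efficient ribosome binding site from phage T7 gene 10, the coding sequence, and a T7 terminator. Transcription therefore requires T7 RNA polymerase, supplied either by the host or in a reaction mixture.

The insert, assembled by Gibson cloning, encodes Haemophilus influenzae protein D (PD). The feature table identifies it as a fragment of glpQ/hpd, a glycerophosphoryl diester phosphodiesterase that also binds human IgD. According to the catalogue entry, the C-terminus is extended by 30 amino acids containing a single optimal DQNAT sequon, followed by a 6x-His tag. A sequon of this kind serves as an acceptor site for bacterial N-linked glycosylation by an oligosaccharyltransferase, and the His tag allows affinity purification and detection. The automated annotation does not label the sequon or the His tag. It does mark a short fragment matching a T7 gene 10B-derived solubility tag just upstream of the terminator; this may simply reflect similarity to flanking vector sequence rather than a functional fusion.

The associated publication concerns cell-free glycoprotein synthesis using membrane-vesicle-enriched extracts. This suggests the plasmid serves as a template for producing a glycosylatable PD acceptor protein in such reactions.
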