Features (pLannotate 1.2.2; 7 found; start..end, strand, type, name):
     17..605     +  rep_origin     ori: high-copy-number ColE1/pMB1/pBR322/pUC origin of replication
    633..651     +  promoter       T7 promoter: promoter for bacteriophage T7 RNA polymerase
    683..705     +  RBS            RBS: efficient ribosome binding site from bacteriophage T7 gene 10 (Olins and Rangwala, 1989)
    710..1687    +  CDS            glpQ (fragment): GLPQ_HAEIN - Also known as hpd. Experimental evidence at protein level: Swiss-Prot protein existence level 1. Glycerophosphoryl diester phosphodiesterase hydrolyzes deacylated phospholipids to G3P and the corresponding alcohols. Has a specific affinity for human immunoglobulin D myeloma protein. From Haemophilus influenzae (strain ATCC 51907 / DSM 11121 / KW20 / Rd).
   1807..1856    +  CDS            SET1 (fragment): solubility-enhancement tag derived from T7 phage gene 10B
   1864..1911    +  terminator     T7 terminator: transcription terminator for bacteriophage T7 RNA polymerase
   1929..2744    -  CDS            KanR: aminoglycoside phosphotransferase; aph(3')-Ia; confers resistance to kanamycin in bacteria or G418 (Geneticin®) in eukaryotes
>Addgene plasmid #198216 | pJL1-PD-DQNAT | addgene full sequence | sequence record 393680 | Addgene NGS Result
AGATCAAAGGATCTTCTTGAGATCCTTTTTTTCTGCGCGTAATCTGCTGCTTGCAAACAAAAAAACCACC
GCTACCAGCGGTGGTTTGTTTGCCGGATCAAGAGCTACCAACTCTTTTTCCGAAGGTAACTGGCTTCAGC
AGAGCGCAGATACCAAATACTGTTCTTCTAGTGTAGCCGTAGTTAGGCCACCACTTCAAGAACTCTGTAG
CACCGCCTACATACCTCGCTCTGCTAATCCTGTTACCAGTGGCTGCTGCCAGTGGCGATAAGTCGTGTCT
TACCGGGTTGGACTCAAGACGATAGTTACCGGATAAGGCGCAGCGGTCGGGCTGAACGGGGGGTTCGTGC
ACACAGCCCAGCTTGGAGCGAACGACCTACACCGAACTGAGATACCTACAGCGTGAGCTATGAGAAAGCG
CCACGCTTCCCGAAGGGAGAAAGGCGGACAGGTATCCGGTAAGCGGCAGGGTCGGAACAGGAGAGCGCAC
GAGGGAGCTTCCAGGGGGAAACGCCTGGTATCTTTATAGTCCTGTCGGGTTTCGCCACCTCTGACTTGAG
CGTCGATTTTTGTGATGCTCGTCAGGGGGGCGGAGCCTATGGAAAAACGCCAGCAACGCGATCCCGCGAA
ATTAATACGACTCACTATAGGGAGACCACAACGGTTTCCCTCTAGAAATAATTTTGTTTAACTTTAAGAA
GGAGATATACATATGAAGTCAGACAAGATCATTATCGCGCATCGCGGTGCCTCCGGCTACTTGCCGGAGC
ATACTTTGGAGAGCAAAGCCTTAGCATTTGCCCAACAAGCGGATTACTTGGAACAAGACTTGGCCATGAC
TAAGGATGGGCGTCTGGTGGTGATTCACGACCATTTTCTTGATGGTCTTACGGATGTAGCTAAGAAGTTT
CCGCATCGCCATCGTAAGGACGGGCGCTATTATGTAATCGATTTTACCTTGAAGGAAATTCAAAGCTTGG
AGATGACCGAAAACTTTGAGACGAAGGATGGGAAGCAAGCGCAAGTCTACCCGAATCGTTTTCCCTTATG
GAAAAGCCATTTTCGCATCCATACTTTTGAGGATGAGATTGAGTTTATCCAAGGGCTGGAAAAGTCTACT
GGCAAGAAAGTTGGGATCTATCCTGAGATCAAGGCACCGTGGTTTCATCATCAAAACGGTAAGGACATCG
CCGCTGAGACCTTAAAAGTACTGAAGAAGTATGGCTACGATAAAAAGACTGACATGGTTTACCTTCAAAC
GTTCGATTTTAATGAGTTGAAACGTATTAAAACAGAATTATTGCCCCAGATGGGGATGGATTTGAAGTTG
GTTCAGTTAATCGCCTACACCGACTGGAAGGAAACGCAGGAGAAGGATCCCAAAGGATACTGGGTGAATT
ATAATTATGATTGGATGTTCAAGCCAGGAGCAATGGCTGAAGTAGTAAAATATGCGGATGGTGTAGGCCC
CGGCTGGTATATGCTTGTGAACAAAGAAGAAAGCAAGCCTGATAATATCGTCTATACTCCCTTAGTCAAA
GAACTGGCCCAATATAACGTAGAAGTTCACCCTTACACCGTCCGTAAGGACGCCTTACCGGAGTTTTTTA
CTGACGTCAATCAAATGTATGATGCCTTGCTGAACAAGAGTGGAGCGACAGGCGTCTTCACCGACTTTCC
AGACACTCTAGGTGCGGCCGCAGAACAAAAACTCATCTCAGAAGAGGATCTGAATGGGGCCGCACTCGAG
GGTGGCGATCAGAACGCGACCGGCGGTCATCACCATCATCACCATTAAGTCGACCGGCTGCTAACAAAGC
CCGAAAGGAAGCTGAGTTGGCTGCTGCCACCGCTGAGCAATAACTAGCATAACCCCTTGGGGCCTCTAAA
CGGGTCTTGAGGGGTTTTTTGCTGAAAGCCAATTCTGATTAGAAAAACTCATCGAGCATCAAATGAAACT
GCAATTTATTCATATCAGGATTATCAATACCATATTTTTGAAAAAGCCGTTTCTGTAATGAAGGAGAAAA
CTCACCGAGGCAGTTCCATAGGATGGCAAGATCCTGGTATCGGTCTGCGATTCCGACTCGTCCAACATCA
ATACAACCTATTAATTTCCCCTCGTCAAAAATAAGGTTATCAAGTGAGAAATCACCATGAGTGACGACTG
AATCCGGTGAGAATGGCAAAAGCTTATGCATTTCTTTCCAGACTTGTTCAACAGGCCAGCCATTACGCTC
GTCATCAAAATCACTCGCATCAACCAAACCGTTATTCATTCGTGATTGCGCCTGAGCGAGACGAAATACG
CGATCGCTGTTAAAAGGACAATTACAAACAGGAATCGAATGCAACCGGCGCAGGAACACTGCCAGCGCAT
CAACAATATTTTCACCTGAATCAGGATATTCTTCTAATACCTGGAATGCTGTTTTCCCGGGGATCGCAGT
GGTGAGTAACCATGCATCATCAGGAGTACGGATAAAATGCTTGATGGTCGGAAGAGGCATAAATTCCGTC
AGCCAGTTTAGTCTGACCATCTCATCTGTAACATCATTGGCAACGCTACCTTTGCCATGTTTCAGAAACA
ACTCTGGCGCATCGGGCTTCCCATACAATCGATAGATTGTCGCACCTGATTGCCCGACATTATCGCGAGC
CCATTTATACCCATATAAATCAGCATCCATGTTGGAATTTAATCGCGGCTTCGAGCAAGACGTTTCCCGT
TGAATATGGCTCATAACACCCCTTGTATTACTGTTTATGTAAGCAGACAGTTTTATTGTTCATGATGATA
TATTTTTATCTTGTGCAATGTAACATCAGAGATTTTGAGACACAACGTG
